>Addgene plasmid #199732 | pCBLsgRNA6 | addgene full sequence | sequence record 391286 | Addgene NGS Result
CCTATAGTGAGTCGTATTACATGGTCATAGCTGTTTCCTGGCAGCTCTGGCCCGTGTCTCAAAATCTCTG
ATGTTACATTGCACAAGATAAAAATATATCATCATGCCTCCTCTAGAGGTCTCGTGCAAAGAACGAACTA
AGCCGGACAAAAAAAAAAAGGAGCACATATACAAACCGGTTTTATTCATGAATGGTCACGATGGATGATG
GGGCTCAGACTTGAGCTACGAGGCCGCAGGCGAGAGAAGCCTAGTGTGCTCTCTGCTTGTTTGGGCCGTA
ACGGAGGATACGGCCGACGAGCGTGTACTACCGCGCGGGATGCCGCTGGGCGCTGCGGGGGCCGTTGGAT
GGGGATCGGTGGGTCGCGGGAGCGTTGAGGGGAGACAGGTTTAGTACCACCTCGCCTACCGAACAATGAA
GAACCCACCTTATAACCCCGCGCGCTGCCGCTTGTGTTGGAGACGAGATCTAGTCTGAGTCGACCGTCTC
TGTTTCAGAGCTATGCTGGAAACAGCATAGCAAGTTGAAATAAGGCTAGTCCGTTATCAACTTGAAAAAG
TGGCACCGAGTCGGTGCTTTTTTTGTCCCTTCGAAGGGCAATTCTGCAGATATCCATCACACTGGCGGCC
GCTCGAGGTCGAGGGTATCGATAAGCTTCGGTGGAGACCCTCGAGCCACCCATGACCAAAATCCCTTAAC
GTGAGTTACGCGTCGTTCCACTGAGCGTCAGACCCCGTAGAAAAGATCAAAGGATCTTCTTGAGATCCTT
TTTTTCTGCGCGTAATCTGCTGCTTGCAAACAAAAAAACCACCGCTACCAGCGGTGGTTTGTTTGCCGGA
TCAAGAGCTACCAACTCTTTTTCCGAAGGTAACTGGCTTCAGCAGAGCGCAGATACCAAATACTGTTCTT
CTAGTGTAGCCGTAGTTAGGCCACCACTTCAAGAACTCTGTAGCACCGCCTACATACCTCGCTCTGCTAA
TCCTGTTACCAGTGGCTGCTGCCAGTGGCGATAAGTCGTGTCTTACCGGGTTGGACTCAAGACGATAGTT
ACCGGATAAGGCGCAGCGGTCGGGCTGAACGGGGGGTTCGTGCACACAGCCCAGCTTGGAGCGAACGACC
TACACCGAACTGAGATACCTACAGCGTGAGCTATGAGAAAGCGCCACGCTTCCCGAAGGGAGAAAGGCGG
ACAGGTATCCGGTAAGCGGCAGGGTCGGAACAGGAGAGCGCACGAGGGAGCTTCCAGGGGGAAACGCCTG
GTATCTTTATAGTCCTGTCGGGTTTCGCCACCTCTGACTTGAGCGTCGATTTTTGTGATGCTCGTCAGGG
GGGCGGAGCCTATGGAAAAACGCCAGCAACGCGGCCTTTTTACGGTTCCTGGCCTTTTGCTGGCCTTTTG
CTCACATGTTCTTTCCTGCGTTATCCCCTGATTCTGTGGATAACCGTATTACCGCCTTTGAGTGAGCTGA
TACCGCTCGCCGCAGCCGAACGACCGAGCGCAGCGAGTCAGTGAGCGAGGAAGCGGAAGAGCGCCCAATA
CGCAAACCGCCTCTCCCCGCGCGTTGGCCGATTCATTAATGCAGCTGGCACGACAGGTTTCCCGACTGGA
AAGCGGGCAGTGAGCGCAACGCAATTAATACGCGTACCGCTAGCCAGGAAGAGTTTGTAGAAACGCAAAA
AGGCCATCCGTCAGGATGGCCTTCTGCTTAGTTTGATGCCTGGCAGTTTATGGCGGGCGTCCTGCCCGCC
ACCCTCCGGGCCGTTGCTTCACAACGTTCAAATCCGCTCCCGGCGGATTTGTCCTACTCAGGAGAGCGTT
CACCGACAAACAACAGATAAAACGAAAGGCCCAGTCTTCCGACTGAGCCTTTCGTTTTATTTGATGCCTG
GCAGTTCCCTACTCTCGCGTTCTGCATTAATGAATCGGCCAACGCGCGGGGAGAGGCGGTTTGCGTATTG
GGCGCTCTTCCGCTTCCTCGCTCACTGACTCGCTGCGCTCGGTCGTTCGGCTGCGGCGAGCGGTATCAGC
TCACTCAAAGGCGGTAATACGGTTATCCACAGAATCAGGGGATAACGCAGGAAAGAACATGAATTAATTC
TCATGTTTGACAGCTTATCATCGATTAGCTTTAATGCGGTAGTTTATCACAGTTAAATTGCTAACGCAGT
CAGGCACCGTGTATGAAATCTAACAATGCGCTCATCGTCATCCTCGGCACCGTCACCCTGGATGCTGTAG
GCATAGGCTTGGTTATGCCGGTACTGCCGGGCCTCTTGCGGGATATCGTCCATTCCGACAGCATCGCCAG
TCACTATGGCGTGCTGCTAGCGCTATATGCGTTGATGCAATTTCTATGCGCACCCGTTCTCGGAGCACTG
TCCGACCGCTTTGGCCGCCGCCCAGTCCTGCTCGCTTCGCTACTTGGAGCCACTATCGACTACGCGATCA
TGGCGACCACACCCGTCCTGTGGATTCTCTACGCCGGACGCATCGTGGCCGGCATCACCGGCGCCACAGG
TGCGGTTGCTGGCGCCTATATCGCCGACATCACCGATGGGGAAGATCGGGCTCGCCACTTCGGGCTCATG
AGCGCTTGTTTCGGCGTGGGTATGGTGGCAGGCCCCGTGGCCGGGGGACTGTTGGGCGCCATCTCCTTAC
ATGCACCATTCCTTGCGGCGGCGGTGCTCAACGGCCTCAACCTACTACTGGGCTGCTTCCTAATGCAGGA
GTCGCATAAGGGAGAGCGCCGACCCATGCCCTTGAGAGCCTTCAACCCAGTCAGCTCCTTCCGGTGGGCG
CGGGGCATGACTATCGTCGCCGCACTTATGACTGTCTTCTTTATCATGCAACTCGTAGGACAGGTGCCGG
CAGCGCTCTGGGTCATTTTCGGCGAGGACCGCTTTCGCTGGAGCGCGACGATGATCGGCCTGTCGCTTGC
GGTATTCGGAATCTTGCACGCCCTCGCTCAAGCCTTCGTCACTGGTCCCGCCACCAAACGTTTCGGCGAG
AAGCAGGCCATTATCGCCGGCATGGCGGCCGACGCGCTGGGCTACGTCTTGCTGGCGTTCGCGACGCGAG
GCTGGATGGCCTTCCCCATTATGATTCTTCTCGCTTCCGGCGGCATCGGGATGCCCGCGTTGCAGGCCAT
GCTGTCCAGGCAGGTAGATGACGACCATCAGGGACAGCTTCAAGGATCGCTCGCGGCTCTTACCAGCCTA
ACTTCGATCATTGGACCGCTGATCGTCACGGCGATTTATGCCGCCTCGGCGAGCACATGGAACGGGTTGG
CATGGATTGTAGGCGCCGCCCTATACCTTGTCTGCCTCCCCGCGTTGCGTCGCGGTGCATGGAGCCGGGC
CACCTCGACCTGAATGGAAGCCGGCGGCACCTCGCTAACGGATTCACCACTCCAAGAATTGGAGCCAATC
AATTCTTGCGGAGAACTGTGAATGCGCAAACCAACCCTTGATCGGGGAAGAACAGTATGTCGAGCTATTT
TTTGACTTACTGGGGATCAAGCCTGATTGGGAGAAAATAAAATATCC
Features (pLannotate 1.2.2; 12 found; start..end, strand, type, name):
      1..19      -  promoter       T7 promoter: promoter for bacteriophage T7 RNA polymerase
    510..577     +  misc_RNA       tracrRNA (fragment): trans-activating CRISPR RNA for the Streptococcus pyogenes CRISPR/Cas9 system
    632..658     -  misc_feature   MCS (fragment): pBluescript multiple cloning site
    760..1348    +  rep_origin     ori: high-copy-number ColE1/pMB1/pBR322/pUC origin of replication
   1531..1623    +  CDS            lacI (fragment): lac repressor; lacI; The lac repressor binds to the lac operator to inhibit transcription in E. coli. This inhibition can be relieved by adding lactose or isopropyl-β-D-thiogalactopyranoside (IPTG).
   1678..1705    -  terminator     rrnB T2 terminator: transcription terminator T2 from the E. coli rrnB gene
   1837..1880    +  terminator     rrnB T1 terminator: Escherichia coli rrnB; transcription terminator T1 from the E. coli rrnB gene
   1912..1965    -  CDS            lacI (fragment): lac repressor; lacI; The lac repressor binds to the lac operator to inhibit transcription in E. coli. This inhibition can be relieved by adding lactose or isopropyl-β-D-thiogalactopyranoside (IPTG).
   1967..2091    -  rep_origin     RSF ori (fragment): Plasmids containing the RSF 1030 origin of replication can be propagated in E. coli cells that contain additional plasmids with compatible origins.
   2107..2135    +  promoter       tet promoter: E. coli promoter for tetracycline efflux protein gene
   2183..3373    +  CDS            TcR: tetracycline efflux protein; tet; confers resistance to tetracycline
   3471..3545    +  CDS            KanR (fragment): aminoglycoside phosphotransferase; aphA-3; confers resistance to kanamycin
