[The description below was written by a language model from this plasmid's Addgene catalogue record and pLannotate feature annotations shown in this document.]
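Description:
pCBLsgRNA6 is a small (about 3.5 kb) Golden Gate entry vector built on the pYPQ131D backbone and classed as a plant expression construct. It supplies the sixth guide RNA unit in a multiplexed CRISPR/Cas9 assembly scheme. The plasmid is maintained in E. coli through a high-copy ColE1/pUC-type origin and is selected with tetracycline, conferred by a TcR efflux-pump gene driven by its native tet promoter. The automated annotation also picks up short fragments of lacI, an RSF origin, KanR and a pBluescript polylinker, along with rrnB T1 and T2 terminators and a T7 promoter. The fragments appear to be backbone remnants rather than functional modules.

The payload is a 463 bp synthetic cassette, inserted by Gibson cloning, that combines the rice OsU6.1 promoter with an sgRNA scaffold. U6 promoters recruit RNA polymerase III, which suits them to producing short, uncapped guide transcripts in plant cells. The feature table detects only the scaffold portion, annotated as a fragment of the Streptococcus pyogenes tracrRNA. The OsU6.1 promoter itself is not annotated, though it presumably occupies the unannotated region upstream of the scaffold. The record does not name the Type IIS enzymes or the spacer insertion site.

In use, a target-specific spacer would be placed upstream of the scaffold, and the resulting expression unit would then be combined with guide cassettes from the other positions in the series by Golden Gate assembly. The associated publication describes T-DNA binary vectors with NptII selection and a RUBY reporter for maize transformation and targeted mutagenesis, which indicates the intended destination for these assembled guide arrays.
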