Addgene plasmid #199732: pCBLsgRNA6
Purpose: Golden Gate entry vector; 6th gRNA under OsU6.1 promoter
Depositing lab: Kan Wang. Depositing organization: Iowa State University. Publication: New T-DNA binary vectors with NptII selection and RUBY reporter for efficient maize transformation and targeted mutagenesis. Lee K, Kang M, Ji Q, Grosic S, Wang K. Plant Physiol. 2023 Apr 18:kiad231. doi: 10.1093/plphys/kiad231. PubMed 37070560.
Backbone
  Vector backbone: pYPQ131D
  Vector type: Plant Expression
Growth in bacteria
  Bacterial resistance: Tetracycline, 10 μg/mL
  Growth temperature: 37°C
  Growth strain: DH5alpha
  Copy number: High Copy
Gene/Insert
  Gene/Insert name: OsU6.1-sgRNA6 scaffold
  Species: Synthetic
  Insert size (bp): 463
  Cloning method: Gibson Cloning
Terms and licenses: Academic/Nonprofit Terms; Industry Terms: Not Available to Industry
How to cite: pCBLsgRNA6 was a gift from Kan Wang (Addgene plasmid # 199732 ; http://n2t.net/addgene:199732 ; RRID:Addgene_199732)
